>Addgene plasmid #216590 | EEF1A2 - R382H in pENTR | addgene full sequence | sequence record 426889 | Addgene NGS Result
GCCTGGCAGTTCCCTACTCTCGCGTTAACGCTAGCATGGATGTTTTCCCAGTCACGACGTTGTAAAACGA
CGGCCAGTCTTAAGCTCGGGCCCCAAATAATGATTTTATTTTGACTGATAGTGACCTGTTCGTTGCAACA
AATTGATGAGCAATGCTTTTTTATAATGCCAACTTTGTACAAAAAAGCAGGCTCCGGCACCATGGGCAAG
GAGAAGACCCACATCAACATCGTGGTCATCGGCCACGTGGACTCCGGAAAGTCCACCACCACGGGCCACC
TCATCTACAAATGCGGAGGTATTGACAAAAGGACCATTGAGAAGTTCGAGAAGGAGGCGGCTGAGATGGG
GAAGGGATCCTTCAAGTATGCCTGGGTGCTGGACAAGCTGAAGGCGGAGCGTGAGCGCGGCATCACCATC
GACATCTCCCTCTGGAAGTTCGAGACCACCAAGTACTACATCACCATCATCGATGCCCCCGGCCACCGCG
ACTTCATCAAGAACATGATCACGGGTACATCCCAGGCGGACTGCGCAGTGCTGATCGTGGCGGCGGGCGT
GGGCGAGTTCGAGGCGGGCATCTCCAAGAATGGGCAGACGCGGGAGCATGCCCTGCTGGCCTACACGCTG
GGTGTGAAGCAGCTCATCGTGGGCGTGAACAAAATGGACTCCACAGAGCCGGCCTACAGCGAGAAGCGCT
ACGACGAGATCGTCAAGGAAGTCAGCGCCTACATCAAGAAGATCGGCTACAACCCGGCCACCGTGCCCTT
TGTGCCCATCTCCGGCTGGCACGGTGACAACATGCTGGAGCCCTCCCCCAACATGCCGTGGTTCAAGGGC
TGGAAGGTGGAGCGTAAGGAGGGCAACGCAAGCGGCGTGTCCCTGCTGGAGGCCCTGGACACCATCCTGC
CCCCCACGCGCCCCACGGACAAGCCCCTGCGCCTGCCGCTGCAGGACGTGTACAAGATTGGCGGCATTGG
CACGGTGCCCGTGGGCCGGGTGGAGACCGGAATCCTGCGGCCGGGCATGGTGGTGACCTTTGCGCCAGTG
AACATCACCACTGAGGTGAAGTCAGTGGAGATGCACCACGAGGCTCTGAGCGAAGCTCTGCCCGGCGACA
ACGTCGGCTTCAATGTGAAGAACGTGTCGGTGAAGGACATCCGGCGGGGCAACGTGTGTGGGGACAGCAA
GTCTGACCCGCCGCAGGAGGCTGCTCAGTTCACCTCCCAGGTCATCATCCTGAACCACCCGGGGCAGATT
AGCGCCGGCTACTCCCCGGTCATCGACTGCCACACAGCCCACATCGCCTGCAAGTTTGCGGAGCTGAAGG
AGAAGATTGACCGGCACTCTGGCAAGAAGCTGGAGGACAACCCCAAGTCCCTGAAGTCTGGAGACGCGGC
CATCGTGGAGATGGTGCCGGGAAAGCCCATGTGTGTGGAGAGCTTCTCCCAGTACCCGCCTCTCGGCCGC
TTCGCCGTGCGCGACATGAGGCAGACGGTGGCCGTAGGCGTCATCAAGAACGTGGAGAAGAAGAGCGGCG
GCGCCGGCAAGGTCACCAAGTCGGCGCAGAAGGCGCAGAAGGCGGGCAAGTGATAGACCCAGCTTTCTTG
TACAAAGTTGGCATTATAAAAAATAATTGCTCATCAATTTGTTGCAACGAACAGGTCACTATCAGTCAAA
ATAAAATCATTATTTGCCATCCAGCTGATATCCCCTATAGTGAGTCGTATTACATGGTCATAGCTGTTTC
CTGGCAGCTCTGGCCCGTGTCTCAAAATCTCTGATGTTACATTGCACAAGATAAAAATATATCATCATGC
CTCCTCTAGACCAGCCAGGACAGAAATGCCTCGACTTCGCTGCTACCCAAGGTTGCCGGGTGACGCACAC
CGTGGAAACGGATGAAGGCACGAACCCAGTGGACATAAGCCTGTTCGGTTCGTAAGCTGTAATGCAAGTA
GCGTATGCGCTCACGCAACTGGTCCAGAACCTTGACCGAACGCAGCGGTGGTAACGGCGCAGTGGCGGTT
TTCATGGCTTGTTATGACTGTTTTTTTGGGGTACAGTCTATGCCTCGGGCATCCAAGCAGCAAGCGCGTT
ACGCCGTGGGTCGATGTTTGATGTTATGGAGCAGCAACGATGTTACGCAGCAGGGCAGTCGCCCTAAAAC
AAAGTTAAACATTATGAGGGAAGCGGTGATCGCCGAAGTATCGACTCAACTATCAGAGGTAGTTGGCGTC
ATCGAGCGCCATCTCGAACCGACGTTGCTGGCCGTACATTTGTACGGCTCCGCAGTGGATGGCGGCCTGA
AGCCACACAGTGATATTGATTTGCTGGTTACGGTGACCGTAAGGCTTGATGAAACAACGCGGCGAGCTTT
GATCAACGACCTTTTGGAAACTTCGGCTTCCCCTGGAGAGAGCGAGATTCTCCGCGCTGTAGAAGTCACC
ATTGTTGTGCACGACGACATCATTCCGTGGCGTTATCCAGCTAAGCGCGAACTGCAATTTGGAGAATGGC
AGCGCAATGACATTCTTGCAGGTATCTTCGAGCCAGCCACGATCGACATTGATCTGGCTATCTTGCTGAC
AAAAGCAAGAGAACATAGCGTTGCCTTGGTAGGTCCAGCGGCGGAGGAACTCTTTGATCCGGTTCCTGAA
CAGGATCTATTTGAGGCGCTAAATGAAACCTTAACGCTATGGAACTCGCCGCCCGACTGGGCTGGCGATG
AGCGAAATGTAGTGCTTACGTTGTCCCGCATTTGGTACAGCGCAGTAACCGGCAAAATCGCGCCGAAGGA
TGTCGCTGCCGACTGGGCAATGGAGCGCCTGCCGGCCCAGTATCAGCCCGTCATACTTGAAGCTAGACAG
GCTTATCTTGGACAAGAAGAAGATCGCTTGGCCTCGCGCGCAGATCAGTTGGAAGAATTTGTCCACTACG
TGAAAGGCGAGATCACCAAGGTAGTCGGCAAATAACCCTCGAGCCACCCATGACCAAAATCCCTTAACGT
GAGTTACGCGTCGTTCCACTGAGCGTCAGACCCCGTAGAAAAGATCAAAGGATCTTCTTGAGATCCTTTT
TTTCTGCGCGTAATCTGCTGCTTGCAAACAAAAAAACCACCGCTACCAGCGGTGGTTTGTTTGCCGGATC
AAGAGCTACCAACTCTTTTTCCGAAGGTAACTGGCTTCAGCAGAGCGCAGATACCAAATACTGTTCTTCT
AGTGTAGCCGTAGTTAGGCCACCACTTCAAGAACTCTGTAGCACCGCCTACATACCTCGCTCTGCTAATC
CTGTTACCAGTGGCTGCTGCCAGTGGCGATAAGTCGTGTCTTACCGGGTTGGACTCAAGACGATAGTTAC
CGGATAAGGCGCAGCGGTCGGGCTGAACGGGGGGTTCGTGCACACAGCCCAGCTTGGAGCGAACGACCTA
CACCGAACTGAGATACCTACAGCGTGAGCTATGAGAAAGCGCCACGCTTCCCGAAGGGAGAAAGGCGGAC
AGGTATCCGGTAAGCGGCAGGGTCGGAACAGGAGAGCGCACGAGGGAGCTTCCAGGGGGAAACGCCTGGT
ATCTTTATAGTCCTGTCGGGTTTCGCCACCTCTGACTTGAGCGTCGATTTTTGTGATGCTCGTCAGGGGG
GCGGAGCCTATGGAAAAACGCCAGCAACGCGGCCTTTTTACGGTTCCTGGCCTTTTGCTGGCCTTTTGCT
CACATGTTCTTTCCTGCGTTATCCCCTGATTCTGTGGATAACCGTATTACCGCCTTTGAGTGAGCTGATA
CCGCTCGCCGCAGCCGAACGACCGAGCGCAGCGAGTCAGTGAGCGAGGAAGCGGAAGAGCGCCCAATACG
CAAACCGCCTCTCCCCGCGCGTTGGCCGATTCATTAATGCAGCTGGCACGACAGGTTTCCCGACTGGAAA
GCGGGCAGTGAGCGCAACGCAATTAATACGCGTACCGCTAGCCAGGAAGAGTTTGTAGAAACGCAAAAAG
GCCATCCGTCAGGATGGCCTTCTGCTTAGTTTGATGCCTGGCAGTTTATGGCGGGCGTCCTGCCCGCCAC
CCTCCGGGCCGTTGCTTCACAACGTTCAAATCCGCTCCCGGCGGATTTGTCCTACTCAGGAGAGCGTTCA
CCGACAAACAACAGATAAAACGAAAGGCCCAGTCTTCCGACTGAGCCTTTCGTTTTATTTGAT
Features (pLannotate 1.2.2; 12 found; start..end, strand, type, name):
     42..78      -  CDS            lacZα (fragment): LacZα fragment of β-galactosidase; lacZ fragment
     94..193     +  protein_bind   attL1: mutant version of attL; recombination site for the Gateway® LR reaction LR Clonase™
    202..1590    +  CDS            EEF1A2: EF1A2_HUMAN - Also known as EEF1AL, STN. Experimental evidence at protein level: Swiss-Prot protein existence level 1. This protein promotes the GTP-dependent binding of aminoacyl- tRNA to the A-site of ribosomes during protein biosynthesis. From Homo sapiens (Human).
   1597..1696    -  protein_bind   attL2: mutant version of attL; recombination site for the Gateway® LR reaction LR Clonase™
   1714..1732    -  promoter       T7 promoter: promoter for bacteriophage T7 RNA polymerase
   1922..1945    +  promoter       Pc promoter (fragment): intI1 (promoter lies within the coding sequence); class 1 integron promoter
   2121..2177    +  CDS            GmR (fragment): gentamycin acetyltransferase; aacC1; confers resistance to gentamycin
   2184..2975    +  CDS            SmR: aminoglycoside adenylyltransferase (Murphy, 1985); aadA; confers resistance to spectinomycin and streptomycin
   3068..3656    +  rep_origin     ori: high-copy-number ColE1/pMB1/pBR322/pUC origin of replication
   3839..3931    +  CDS            lacI (fragment): lac repressor; lacI; The lac repressor binds to the lac operator to inhibit transcription in E. coli. This inhibition can be relieved by adding lactose or isopropyl-β-D-thiogalactopyranoside (IPTG).
   3986..4013    -  terminator     rrnB T2 terminator: transcription terminator T2 from the E. coli rrnB gene
   4145..4188    +  terminator     rrnB T1 terminator: Escherichia coli rrnB; transcription terminator T1 from the E. coli rrnB gene
