[The description below was written by a language model from this plasmid's Addgene catalogue record and pLannotate feature annotations shown in this document.]
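Description:
EEF1A2 - R382H in pENTR is a Gateway entry plasmid built on the pCR8-GW-TOPO backbone and carrying the human EEF1A2 coding sequence with an R382H substitution, described in the record as an autism spectrum disorder (ASD)-associated mutation. EEF1A2 encodes a translation elongation factor that promotes GTP-dependent delivery of aminoacyl-tRNA to the ribosomal A site. The sequenced plasmid is about 4.2 kb, consistent with a roughly 2.8 kb backbone plus a roughly 1.4 kb insert introduced by Gibson assembly. It is maintained in E. coli at high copy through a ColE1/pUC-type origin and selected with spectinomycin via the aadA (SmR) aminoglycoside adenylyltransferase gene. That gene sits downstream of a fragment of the class 1 integron Pc promoter and a short gentamicin-resistance gene remnant.

The open reading frame is flanked by attL1 and attL2, so an LR Clonase reaction can transfer it directionally into attR-containing destination vectors. No eukaryotic promoter is annotated in the entry clone, so expression in the final host depends on the chosen destination vector. The only promoter annotated near the insert is a T7 promoter just outside attL2, oriented toward the cassette in antisense to the gene. The rrnB T1 and T2 terminators lie upstream of attL1, where they limit read-through transcription into the cassette, and small lacZα and lacI fragments are backbone remnants. According to the depositor, the insert begins with a Kozak sequence that also reads as a linker, which keeps the gene usable in destination vectors that add an N-terminal tag. The plasmid serves as a donor for generating expression constructs of this EEF1A2 variant.
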