Addgene plasmid #216590: EEF1A2 - R382H in pENTR
Purpose: gateway cloning donor vector containing EEF1A2 ASD mutation
Depositing lab: Douglas Allan & Christopher Loewen. Depositing organization: University of British Columbia.
Backbone
  Vector backbone: pCR8-GW-TOPO
  Backbone manufacturer: GenScript
  Backbone size w/o insert (bp): 2800
  Vector type: Gateway Entry Plasmid
Growth in bacteria
  Bacterial resistance: Spectinomycin, 50 μg/mL
  Growth temperature: 37°C
  Growth strain: DH5alpha
  Copy number: High Copy
Gene/Insert
  Gene/Insert name: EEF1A2
  Species: H. sapiens (human)
  Insert size (bp): 1400
  Mutation: R382H
  Entrez Gene: EEF1A2 (a.k.a. DEE33, EEF1AL, EF-1-alpha-2, EF1A, EIEE33, HS1, MRD38, STN, STNL)
  Cloning method: Gibson Cloning
  Sequencing primers: 5′ M13 fwd; 3′ M13 rev
Terms and licenses: Academic/Nonprofit Terms; Industry Terms: Not Available to Industry
Depositor comments: insert contains a Kozak sequence that encodes a linker for cloning into N-terminal tagging pDEST vectors
How to cite: EEF1A2 - R382H in pENTR was a gift from Douglas Allan & Christopher Loewen (Addgene plasmid # 216590 ; http://n2t.net/addgene:216590 ; RRID:Addgene_216590)
